Addgene plasmid #192862: pMUT2-VtrA-mCherry
Purpose: pMUT2 based vector for sensing human secondary bile acids in E. coli Nissle 1917
Depositing lab: Morten Sommer. Depositing organization: Danmarks Tekniske Universitet. Publication: Characterization of Eight Bacterial Biosensors for Microbial Diagnostic and Therapeutic Applications. Vaaben TH, Vazquez-Uribe R, Sommer MOA. ACS Synth Biol. 2022 Dec 16;11(12):4184-4192. doi: 10.1021/acssynbio.2c00491. Epub 2022 Nov 30. PubMed 36449712.
Backbone
  Vector backbone: pMUT2
  Backbone size w/o insert (bp): 5601
  Total vector size (bp): 7519
  Vector type: Bacterial Expression
Growth in bacteria
  Bacterial resistance: Kanamycin, 50 μg/mL
  Growth temperature: 37°C
  Growth strain: DH5alpha
  Copy number: Low Copy
Gene/Insert
  Gene/Insert name: VtrA-CadC fusion protein and cognate promoter inducible by secondary bile acids
  Species: Vibrio cholerae
  Insert size (bp): 1918
Terms and licenses: Academic/Nonprofit Terms; Industry Terms: Not Available to Industry
How to cite: pMUT2-VtrA-mCherry was a gift from Morten Sommer (Addgene plasmid # 192862 ; http://n2t.net/addgene:192862 ; RRID:Addgene_192862)
