[The description below was written by a language model from this plasmid's Addgene catalogue record and pLannotate feature annotations shown in this document.]
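Description:
pMUT2-VtrA-mCherry is a low-copy bacterial expression plasmid built on pMUT2, one of the native cryptic plasmids of E. coli Nissle 1917, and is intended as a whole-cell biosensor for human secondary bile acids in that probiotic strain. The catalogue lists a total size of about 7.5 kb, with a 1.9 kb insert, and the sequenced record is of similar length. Replication relies on a ColE1-type system: the annotation finds RNAI, a fragment matching the RSF1030 origin, and rop, which strengthens RNAI–RNAII pairing and so restrains copy number. Selection is by kanamycin through an aminoglycoside phosphotransferase gene driven by the bla promoter. Several maintenance elements are also annotated, including a hok/sok-like region (flmC and sok matches), which typically acts as a post-segregational killing system, and a fragment of the cer site that helps resolve plasmid multimers. These features should favour stable carriage. Remnants of a cloning vector (M13 ori fragment, lacZα fragment, T7 promoter) are present as well.

The sensing module encodes a VtrA–CadC fusion protein. The feature table detects only the CadC portion, a fragment of the E. coli transcriptional activator that normally switches on the cadBA promoter. The VtrA part is not annotated, and the catalogue gives Vibrio cholerae as the insert species. Short fragments resembling tac and trc promoters lie on the same strand as the regulator, and rrnB T1 and T7Te terminators follow it. mCherry is read divergently on the opposite strand. The catalogue describes its control element only as the cognate bile-acid-inducible promoter, which is not specifically annotated. Red fluorescence therefore reports bile acid exposure, supporting biosensor characterisation for diagnostic or therapeutic engineered microbes.
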