Features (pLannotate 1.2.2; 18 found; start..end, strand, type, name):
    632..733     -  ncRNA          RNAI: Accession: RF00106 - RNAI
    804..1336    +  rep_origin     RSF ori (fragment): Plasmids containing the RSF 1030 origin of replication can be propagated in E. coli cells that contain additional plasmids with compatible origins.
   1413..1595    -  CDS            rop: ROP_ECOLX - Experimental evidence at protein level: Swiss-Prot protein existence level 1. Regulates plasmid DNA replication by modulating the initiation of transcription of the primer RNA precursor. Processing of the precursor of the primer, RNAII, is inhibited by hydrogen bonding of RNAII to its complementary sequence in RNAI. ROP increases the affinity of RNAI for RNAII and thus decreases the rate of replication initiation events. From Escherichia coli.
   1948..2742    -  CDS            NeoR/KanR: aminoglycoside phosphotransferase confers resistance to neomycin, kanamycin, and G418 (Geneticin®)
   2743..2847    -  promoter       AmpR promoter: bla
   2873..3004    -  rep_origin     M13 ori (fragment): M13 bacteriophage origin of replication; arrow indicates direction of (+) strand synthesis
   3025..3181    -  CDS            lacZα (fragment): LacZα fragment of β-galactosidase; lacZ fragment
   3190..3208    +  promoter       T7 promoter: promoter for bacteriophage T7 RNA polymerase
   3266..3293    -  terminator     T7Te terminator: phage T7 early transcription terminator
   3309..3380    -  terminator     rrnB T1 terminator: transcription terminator T1 from the E. coli rrnB gene
   3917..3941    -  promoter       trc promoter (fragment): strong E. coli promoter; hybrid between the trp and lac UV5 promoters
   4421..4885    -  CDS            cadC (fragment): CADC_ECOLI - Experimental evidence at protein level: Swiss-Prot protein existence level 1. Required for Pcad induction, a promoter upstream of cadBA that is responsible for the pH-regulated expression of CadA and CadB. Probably acts as an activating transcription factor. From Escherichia coli (strain K12).
   4921..4942    -  promoter       tac promoter (fragment): strong E. coli promoter; hybrid between the trp and lac UV5 promoters
   4950..5015    +  promoter       cat promoter (fragment): promoter of the E. coli cat gene encoding chloramphenicol acetyltransferase
   5192..5899    +  CDS            mCherry: mCherry is a basic (constitutively fluorescent) red fluorescent protein published in 2004, derived from Discosoma sp.. It is reported to be a very rapidly-maturing monomer with low acid sensitivity.
   6011..6220    -  CDS            flmC: FLMC1_ECOLI - Also known as ORF70 From Escherichia coli (strain K12).
   6206..6427    +  CDS            sok: SOK_ECOLX - Protein predicted: Swiss-Prot protein existence level 4. From Escherichia coli.
   6718..6758    +  misc_feature   cer region (fragment): ColE1-derived recombination site that helps to maintain plasmids as monomers
>Addgene plasmid #192862 | pMUT2-VtrA-mCherry | addgene full sequence | sequence record 388683 | Addgene NGS Result
GATATGAAAACCGAACAACGTCATGATCTTGTTAAAGATATTGAGGTTTTTGGCGTATCCTTGTCTCTGT
TGATTTCCAGAGCGAATGAGAAGTCTGTTACAATGCCATCTGGTCTAAGTCGGGAGCAGAGAAGAGCATG
GGCAGCGGAGCAGGCGCGCAAAATCCACAATTGAATATTGTCTCATTCTCTGAGACCTTCAACCTTTATT
ACACATCCAGATATTCTGCAAAAACACTCGATAAAATCGATGATTTCATTGAGCATTTTGAAAAATACAA
TCTCTTTGGCGATCCTTTAAAAGGATATCCAGCTTGGACTGGCAAAGTATCGCCATCGTGGAAAGTGCCT
GATCATTACGAAAACAAAGAAGCTATTGAGAAGTATGCTAGAGCTAACAAATTATGGCATGCTCATTTAG
GCGATCCGGTTTTTAAAGATACGTTTCATGGGAAATACAAGGTTTCTGACTGGGTTATTCATTTCCAGCG
GCTGACACCGAACCATATAAAGCTTTTAGAGCTTGGATACCATGACCCAATGAAGCTACCTCAAAACTTT
GAATGATCGAGCGGCAGGCTAAATGAAATCTTGAGATTCATTCAGTCTCGTCGTAATCTCACTATTGTAA
AAACGAAAAAACCACCCTGGCAGGTGGTTTTTCGAAGGTTAGTTAATCCTGGCAGATTCTCTAACCGTGG
TAACAGTCTTGTGCGAGACATGTCACCAAATACTGTCCTTTCAGTGTAGCCTCAGTTAGGCCGCCACTTC
AAGAACTCTCGTTACATCTCTCGCACATCCTGCTTACCAGTGGCCGTTGCCAGTGGCGTTAAGTCGTGTC
TTACCGGGTTGGACTCAAGACGATAGTTACCGGATAAGGCGCAGCGGTCGGGCTGAACGGGGGGTTCGTG
CACACAGCCCAGCTTGGAGCGAACGACCTACACCGAACCGAGATACCAACAGCGTGAGCTATGAGAAAGC
GCCACGCTTCCCGAAGGGAGAAAGGCGGACAGGTATCCGGTAAGCGGCAGGGTCGGAACAGGAGAGCGCA
CGAGGGAGCTTCCAGGGGGAAACGCCTGGTATCTTTATAGTCCTGTCGGGTTTCGCCACCTCTGACTTGA
GCGTCGATTTTTGTGATGCTCGTCAGGGGGGCGGAGCCTATGGAAAAACGCCTCCCGCGCGCCCTTCTTC
TGGGTCTTTGTCTTTTGCTCACATGTTCTTTCCGGTTTTATCCCCCGATTCTGTGGATAACCGTATTACC
GCCTTTGAGTGAGCTGACACCGCTCGCCGCAGTCGAACGACCGAGCGTAGCGAGTCAGTGAGCGAGGAAG
CGGAAGAGCGCCTTATGTGACATTTTCTCCTTACGCTCCTCTATGCCGTTCTGCATCCTGTCCGGATGCG
TTATATCCCGGTAAGATTTTCCGCTTCAAAGCGTGTCTGTATGCTGTTCTGGAGTTCTTCTGCGAGTTCG
TGCAGTTTCTCACACATGGCGGCCTGTTCGTCGGCATTGAGTGCGTCCAGTTTTTCGAGCAGCGTCAGGC
TCTGACTTTTTATGAATCCCGCCATGTTGAGTACGGCTTGCTGCTGCTTATTCATCTTTTCGTTTTCTCC
GTTCTGTCTGTCATCTGCGTTGTGTGATTATATCGCGTACCACTTTTCGACTGTTTTGCTGCCGCTATTC
TGCCGCTTGGCTTTTTGACGGGCATTTCTGTCAGACAACACTGTCACTGCCAAAAAACTGCCGTGCCTTT
GTCGGTAATTCGAGCTTGCTGACAGGACAGGATGTGCAATTGTTATACCGCGCATACATGCACGCTATTA
CAATTGCCCGTTAAGGGATTTTGGTCATGAGATTATCAAAAAGGATCTTCACCTAGATCCTTTTAAATTA
AAAATGAAGTTTTAAATCAATCTAAAGTATATATGAGTAAACTTGGTCTGACAGTTATTAGAAAAATTCA
TCCAGCAGACGATAAAACGCAATACGCTGGCTATCCGGTGCCGCAATGCCATACAGCACCAGAAAACGAT
CCGCCCATTCGCCGCCCAGTTCTTCCGCAATATCACGGGTGGCCAGCGCAATATCCTGATAACGATCCGC
CACGCCCAGACGGCCGCAATCAATAAAGCCGCTAAAACGGCCATTTTCCACCATAATGTTCGGCAGGCAC
GCATCACCATGGGTCACCACCAGATCTTCGCCATCCGGCATGCTCGCTTTCAGACGCGCAAACAGCTCTG
CCGGTGCCAGGCCCTGATGTTCTTCATCCAGATCATCCTGATCCACCAGGCCCGCTTCCATACGGGTACG
CGCACGTTCAATACGATGTTTCGCCTGATGATCAAACGGACAGGTCGCCGGGTCCAGGGTATGCAGACGA
CGCATGGCATCCGCCATAATGCTCACTTTTTCTGCCGGCGCCAGATGGCTAGACAGCAGATCCTGACCCG
GCACTTCGCCCAGCAGCAGCCAATCACGGCCCGCTTCGGTCACCACATCCAGCACCGCCGCACACGGAAC
ACCGGTGGTGGCCAGCCAGCTCAGACGCGCCGCTTCATCCTGCAGCTCGTTCAGCGCACCGCTCAGATCG
GTTTTCACAAACAGCACCGGACGACCCTGCGCGCTCAGACGAAACACCGCCGCATCAGAGCAGCCAATGG
TCTGCTGCGCCCAATCATAGCCAAACAGACGTTCCACCCACGCTGCCGGGCTACCCGCATGCAGGCCATC
CTGTTCAATCATACTCTTCCTTTTTCAATATTATTGAAGCATTTATCAGGGTTATTGTCTCATGAGCGGA
TACATATTTGAATGTATTTAGAAAAATAAACAAATAGGGGTTCCGCGCACATTTCCCCGAAAAGTGCCAC
CTAAATTGTAAGCGTTAATATTTTGTTAAAATTCGCGTTAAATTTTTGTTAAATCAGCTCATTTTTTAAC
CAATAGGCCTAAATCGGCAAAATCCCTTATAAATCAAAAGAATAGACCGAGATAGGGTTGAGTGGCCGCT
ACAGGGCGCTCCCATTCGCCATTCAGGCTGCGCAACTGTTGGGAAGGGCGTTTCGGTGCGGGCCTCTTCG
CTATTACGCCAGCTGGCGAAAGGGGGATGTGCTGCAAGGCGATTAAGTTGGGTAACGCCAGGGTTTTCCC
AGTCACGACGTTGTAAAACGACGGCCAGTGAGCGCGACGTAATACGACTCACTATAGGGCGAATTGAAGG
AAGGCCGTCAAGGCCACGTGTCTTGTCCGCGGTACCTACTATAAACGCAGAAAGGCCCACCCGAAGGTGA
GCCAGTGTGACTCTAGTAGAGAGCGTTCACCGACAAACAACAGATAAAACGAAAGGCCCAGTCTTTCGAC
TGAGCCTTTCGTTTTATTTGATGCCTGGTTATTAATAGCGATGCAATGTGATAATCTGTCCATCATAAAA
GAAGAACTCTACCACAACATACTCTTCCGATAAGTAAACAACGCGAATGTTATTTGACTTGTTGATGAGC
GAGGAGATGCTAGTCGGTTCCTTATACGGCTTCATGTTCGCTTTATTAGTACCCGTGTAAACGTCGATGT
TATCGAAGTTCAAGTAGTATTGATGGGTGTTCTTTTGAATGATGTCTCCATGTCCAATAACGTTATAGTA
ATTCTTGTTCTCTGACTTCACCAGCTCGCGGATGATGATATCTGAGGTGAAGTGGTTGCCCTTAATCGAG
ACATTGATCGCGACGTCGTGCATGTACGTCGAGTCCGCCGCTTGGTACTTGTATGACGTTTCGTAGAAGT
GCACGGGTTGAAAGAAATTATTGTAGATGATTACCAGCAGCATGACGACACTCATCAGGGTCAGGCTCAA
ATGCAGACGCTTAATATTAAGTTTCATTTACAATATATTCACTAATATGCTTATATCCACATAAATTACG
AGCCGGATGATTAATTGTCAATTTCTTTTGGGTATAGCGTCGTGGACAGTCATTCATCTTTCTGCCCCTC
CAAAAGCAAAAACCCGCCGAAGCGGGTTTTTACGTAAATCAGGTGAAACTGACCGATAAGCCGGTTATTA
GTACTCAATCTCATTGACGATGTACTCGGAGATATGCTTATAATTGAGTTTCTTTTCCGTGCTTAATACG
CGATTCTTGGACTTCTTATTCTTGCTGATAAAACTGAACGAGATGGTCTTGTCATTCAACATAACGTAAA
GACGCTCGGGTACAATTTCTTTTGCACTTAAAGCGTTGATAAGGGCCACGCCCAGCTCCTCGCTTAATTG
AAAGTCTGAAGAAAAGATGTAGACGTAGTCTTGTTGGAACGATAAACTGGGATAGTCGTCCTTTGCGGTG
GACGACACGAAAATACTGGTGTAGCTATAAGCCACATAGATGATGAAAGCCAACTGCAAAATAATGCTGA
TAAGAAGAATTCGTTTGCTTTTAACTGGGGATTGTTCAGGTGGCGTTGCGGTGTTTTGAATGTTAAGACT
GTGGGAGGGAGAATCTGTGGCAGGAACCGCCTCTGGTATAGGGGGAGGCGAAGATAGCATTATTTCCTCT
CCCTCTTCTTCGCTGTACCAGATAACCGGCACCATTAATTTATAGCCGCGCTTTGGTACAGTAGCGATAT
AGACAGGACTATCTTCATCATTATCTTTTAATGACTTACGTAGTTCTGAGATACTCTGCGTCACAACGTG
ATTGGTGACAATACTTCTCTTCCAGACATTATCGATAAGTTCATCCCTGCTAAGTACTTCGCCACTGTGT
TGAGCAAAGAAAACCAGAAGATCGATTAATCTCGGCTCAAGGGTAAGTTGACGCCCATTGCGGCTAATTT
GGTTTATGGACGGAGTAACAAGCCATTCGCCAACGCGAACTACAGGTTGTTGCATTTCACATCTACCTGC
TGTTGTATGGTGTCTCCACACATTATACGAGCCGATGATTAAGAGGCAAGAAATAAGATCACTACCGGGC
GTATTTTTTGAGTTATCGAGATTTTCAGGAGCTAAGGAAGCTAAAATCCATTGTAAACATTAAATGTTTA
TCTTTTCATGATATCAACTTGCGATCCTGATGTGTTAATAAAAAACCTCAAGTTCTCACTTACAGAAACT
TTTGTGTTATTTCACCTAATCTTTAGGATTAATCCTTTTTTCGTGAGTAATCTTATCGCCAGTTTGGTCA
GGAGAATTACAATGGTTTCCAAGGGCGAGGAGGATAACATGGCTATCATTAAAGAGTTCATGCGCTTCAA
AGTTCACATGGAGGGTTCTGTTAACGGTCACGAGTTCGAGATCGAAGGCGAAGGCGAGGGCCGTCCGTAT
GAAGGCACCCAGACCGCCAAACTGAAAGTGACTAAAGGCGGCCCGCTGCCTTTTGCGTGGGACATCCTGA
GCCCGCAATTTATGTACGGTTCTAAAGCGTATGTTAAACACCCAGCGGATATCCCGGACTATCTGAAGCT
GTCTTTTCCGGAAGGTTTCAAGTGGGAACGCGTAATGAATTTTGAAGATGGTGGTGTCGTGACCGTCACT
CAGGACTCCTCCCTGCAGGATGGCGAGTTCATCTATAAAGTTAAACTGCGTGGTACTAATTTTCCATCTG
ATGGCCCGGTGATGCAGAAAAAGACGATGGGTTGGGAGGCGTCTAGCGAACGCATGTATCCGGAAGATGG
TGCGCTGAAAGGCGAAATTAAACAGCGCCTGAAACTGAAAGATGGCGGCCATTATGACGCTGAAGTGAAA
ACCACGTACAAAGCCAAGAAACCTGTGCAGCTGCCTGGCGCGTACAATGTGAATATTAAACTGGACATCA
CCTCTCATAATGAAGATTATACGATCGTAGAGCAATATGAGCGCGCGGAGGGTCGTCATTCTACCGGTGG
CATGGATGAGCTGTACAAATAAAAAGGGGCTACCGGCGAACCAGCAGCCCCTTTATAAAGGCGCTTCAGT
AGTCAGACCAGCATCAGTCCTGAAAAGGCGGGCCTGCGCCCGCCTCCAGGTTGCTACTTACCGGATTCGT
AAGCCATGAAAGCCGCCACCTCCCTGTGTCCGTCTCTGTAACGAATCTCGCACAGCGATTTTCGTGTCAG
ATAAGTGAATATCAACAGTGTGAGACACACGATCAACACACACCAGACAAGGGAACTTCGTGGTAGTTTC
ATGGCCTTCTTCTCCTTGCGCAAAGCGCGGTAAGAGGCTATCCTGATGTGGACTAGACATAGGGATGCCT
CGTGGTGGTTAATGAAAATTAACTTACTACGGGGCTATCTTCTTTCTGCCACACAACACGGCAACAAACC
ACCTTCACGTCATGAGGCAGAAAGCCTCAAGCGCCGGGCACATCATAGCCCATATACCTGCACGCTGACC
ACACTCACTTTCCCTGAAAATAATCCGCTCATTCAGACCGTTCACGGGAAATCCGTGTGATTGTTGCCGC
ATCACGCTGCCTCCCGGAGTTTGTTCGGCATAAGTCACAAGAGACACTCAATGGCAAAGGAAGACCGTGC
CCTGTTATCCAGGCTTATGGCAGATTAGCTTCCCGGAGAGAAAACTGTCGAAAACTGACGGTATGAACAC
CGTAAGCTCCCAAAGTGATCACCATTCGCTTTCATGCATAGCTATGCAGCGAGCTGAAAACGATCCTGAC
GCATCCTTCCTGTTTTTCCGGGGTAAAACATCTCTTTTTGCGGTGTCTGCGTCAGAATCGCGTTCAGCGC
GTTTCAGTGGTGCGTACAATTAAGGGATTATGGTAAATATATGAGCTATGCGATAACTTTAACTGTGAAG
CGATGAACCCATTACAGGCAAAGCCAATTACTCCTGACAGTGGTTTAGCCAGAAGCAGGGCTACCAAGAC
CAATGCAATAAGTAATATATCGTTTTGCTATCGTGCATCGCTCGCGCTCAGTTCCATTGTGCTTTTTTAA
GCTGTCGTTTTTCTTACGGTATATACCGGTTTTTTATGGCGTGGTTTCTTAACTTGTTCAGCTACTGATG
GACCCATTGTATCTAGGTAGTCAACTAGCTTTGTTAGATCATAAATATTGCGACCACCATATCGGCGATC
ACTCTTCGATGTTGGTTTCTTGTCCAAGAGATTAGCTTTTTCAAGATCATTGATAGCTCTCTGAACAGTC
CGTACAGAAACCCCCATACGTATGGCTAGACTTTCCATTGACGGATGCGGCCACTCTTGCAAACTCCACC
AGTGAACGATCAGGTTAAGTAGTGTGTTAAAGGCCACTGAAGTTAGCTTTTTCTCGTTTTGTATAAAAAA
CAATACGGTAGGCACTGCTGTCCAGCCAAGAGACAAACCGCCAGCTTTCCATTTATTCTTAACGGAGTAA
GTCATTGATTTTCCTAAGCCCCAAAATATTTAAAGTATATATTATATGGTATATTCATATGAATAGGGTG
ACACTGGCGCCATTATTGTGCAACCAAAAAAGACTACTCTGAAAACGAGGAAAAGATTTTTTCCTGCCTG
AATTAGATACGGAGTTAGC
